Addgene plasmid #82916: pDONR223_RIT1_p.T76insTDLT
Purpose: Gateway Donor vector containing RIT1, part of the Target Accelerator Plasmid Collection.
Depositing lab: Jesse Boehm & Matthew Meyerson & David Root. Depositing organization: Broad Institute. Publication: High-throughput Phenotyping of Lung Cancer Somatic Mutations. Berger AH, Brooks AN, Wu X, Shrestha Y, Chouinard C, Piccioni F, Bagul M, Kamburov A, Imielinski M, Hogstrom L, Zhu C, Yang X, Pantel S, Sakai R, Watson J, Kaplan N, Campbell JD, Singh S, Root DE, Narayan R, Natoli T, Lahr DL, Tirosh I, Tamayo P, Getz G, Wong B, Doench J, Subramanian A, Golub TR, Meyerson M, Boehm JS. Cancer Cell. 2016 Aug 8;30(2):214-28. doi: 10.1016/j.ccell.2016.06.022. Epub 2016 Jul 28. PubMed 27478040.
Backbone
  Vector backbone: pDONR223
  Backbone manufacturer: Invitrogen
  Vector type: Gateway Entry vector
Growth in bacteria
  Bacterial resistance: Spectinomycin, 50 μg/mL
  Growth temperature: 37°C
  Growth strain: DH5alpha
  Copy number: High Copy
Gene/Insert
  Gene/Insert name: RIT1
  Species: H. sapiens (human)
  Mutation: TDLT insertion at residue T76
  GenBank ID: NM_006912
  Entrez Gene: RIT1 (a.k.a. NS8, RIBB, RIT, ROC1)
  Promoter: None
  Cloning method: Gateway Cloning
  Sequencing primers: 5′ M13pUC-fwd; 3′ M13-Rev
Terms and licenses: Academic/Nonprofit Terms; Industry Terms: Not Available to Industry
Depositor comments: CLOSED (stop codon immediately follows insert)
How to cite: pDONR223_RIT1_p.T76insTDLT was a gift from Jesse Boehm & Matthew Meyerson & David Root (Addgene plasmid # 82916 ; http://n2t.net/addgene:82916 ; RRID:Addgene_82916)
