[The description below was written by a language model from this plasmid's Addgene catalogue record and pLannotate feature annotations shown in this document.]
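Description:
pDONR223_RIT1_p.T76insTDLT is a Gateway entry clone built on the Invitrogen pDONR223 backbone. It carries a mutant open reading frame of human RIT1, a Ras-family small GTPase linked to Ras-MAPK signalling. The sequenced plasmid is about 3.5 kb. It replicates in E. coli from a high-copy ColE1/pUC-type origin and is selected with spectinomycin through the aadA (SmR) aminoglycoside adenylyltransferase gene. This gene sits downstream of a fragment of the class 1 integron Pc promoter and a remnant of a gentamicin resistance gene. Short lacZα and lacI fragments are also annotated as backbone remnants, and rrnB T1 and T2 terminators lie upstream of the cloning region, where they shield the insert from read-through transcription.

The RIT1 coding sequence carries an in-frame insertion of four residues (TDLT) at threonine 76 and is flanked on both sides by attL recombination sites. The annotation software labels both sites as an attL variant. Their function is to let LR Clonase move the ORF directionally into any attR-containing destination vector. The clone is in "closed" format, meaning a stop codon immediately follows the insert, so it suits native or N-terminally tagged expression but not C-terminal fusions. No promoter drives the insert in this plasmid. The only nearby promoter is a T7 promoter just beyond the 3′ att site, on the strand opposite the ORF. The construct is therefore a shuttle and archival clone rather than an expression vector. It belongs to the Target Accelerator Plasmid Collection and was made for high-throughput functional phenotyping of somatic mutations found in lung cancer.
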