Features (pLannotate 1.2.2; 12 found; start..end, strand, type, name):
     38..74      -  CDS            lacZα (fragment): LacZα fragment of β-galactosidase; lacZ fragment
     91..186     +  protein_bind   attL3: mutant version of attL; recombination site for the Gateway® LR reaction LR Clonase™
    192..857     +  CDS            RIT1: RIT1_HUMAN - Also known as RIBB, RIT, ROC1. Experimental evidence at protein level: Swiss-Prot protein existence level 1. Plays a crucial role in coupling NGF stimulation to the activation of both EPHB2 and MAPK14 signaling pathways and in NGF- dependent neuronal differentiation. Involved in ELK1 transactivation through the Ras-MAPK signaling cascade that mediates a wide variety of cellular functions, including cell proliferation, survival, and differentiation. From Homo sapiens (Human).
    865..960     -  protein_bind   attL3: mutant version of attL; recombination site for the Gateway® LR reaction LR Clonase™
    979..997     -  promoter       T7 promoter: promoter for bacteriophage T7 RNA polymerase
   1187..1210    +  promoter       Pc promoter (fragment): intI1 (promoter lies within the coding sequence); class 1 integron promoter
   1386..1442    +  CDS            GmR (fragment): gentamycin acetyltransferase; aacC1; confers resistance to gentamycin
   1449..2240    +  CDS            SmR: aminoglycoside adenylyltransferase (Murphy, 1985); aadA; confers resistance to spectinomycin and streptomycin
   2333..2921    +  rep_origin     ori: high-copy-number ColE1/pMB1/pBR322/pUC origin of replication
   3104..3196    +  CDS            lacI (fragment): lac repressor; lacI; The lac repressor binds to the lac operator to inhibit transcription in E. coli. This inhibition can be relieved by adding lactose or isopropyl-β-D-thiogalactopyranoside (IPTG).
   3251..3278    -  terminator     rrnB T2 terminator: transcription terminator T2 from the E. coli rrnB gene
   3410..3453    +  terminator     rrnB T1 terminator: Escherichia coli rrnB; transcription terminator T1 from the E. coli rrnB gene
>Addgene plasmid #82916 | pDONR223_RIT1_p.T76insTDLT | addgene full sequence | sequence record 162474 | Addgene NGS Result
GGCAGTTCCCTACTCTCGCGTTAACGCTAGCATGGATGTTTTCCCAGTCACGACGTTGTAAAACGACGGC
CAGTCTTAAGCTCGGGCCCCAAATAATGATTTTATTTTGACTGATAGTGACCTGTTCGTTGCAACAAATT
GATGAGCAATGCTTTTTTATAATGCCAACTTTGTACAAAAAAGTTGGCACCATGGATTCTGGAACTCGCC
CAGTTGGTAGCTGCTGTAGCAGCCCCGCTGGGCTCTCACGGGAGTACAAACTAGTGATGCTGGGTGCTGG
TGGTGTAGGGAAGAGTGCCATGACCATGCAGTTCATCAGCCACCGATTCCCAGAAGATCATGATCCCACC
ATTGAAGATGCTTATAAGATCAGGATCCGTATTGATGATGAGCCTGCCAATCTGGACATTTTGGATACAC
TTGATACTGCTGGACAGGCAGAGTTTACAGCCATGCGGGACCAGTATATGAGGGCAGGAGAAGGGTTTAT
CATCTGTTACTCTATCACGGATCGTCGAAGTTTCCATGAAGTTCGTGAGTTTAAACAGCTTATTTATCGA
GTCCGACGTACTGACGATACACCTGTGGTTCTTGTGGGAAACAAGTCAGACCTCAAACAGCTAAGACAGG
TCACCAAGGAAGAAGGATTGGCCTTGGCCCGAGAATTCAGCTGTCCCTTTTTTGAGACATCTGCTGCATA
CCGCTACTATATTGATGATGTTTTCCATGCCCTTGTACGGGAGATACGTAGGAAAGAAAAGGAGGCAGTA
CTGGCCATGGAGAAAAAATCTAAGCCCAAAAACAGTGTATGGAAGAGGCTAAAATCACCATTCCGGAAGA
AGAAAGATTCAGTAACTTGATTGCCAACTTTCTTGTACAAAGTTGGCATTATAAGAAAGCATTGCTTATC
AATTTGTTGCAACGAACAGGTCACTATCAGTCAAAATAAAATCATTATTTGCCATCCAGCTGATATCCCC
TATAGTGAGTCGTATTACATGGTCATAGCTGTTTCCTGGCAGCTCTGGCCCGTGTCTCAAAATCTCTGAT
GTTACATTGCACAAGATAAAAATATATCATCATGCCTCCTCTAGACCAGCCAGGACAGAAATGCCTCGAC
TTCGCTGCTACCCAAGGTTGCCGGGTGACGCACACCGTGGAAACGGATGAAGGCACGAACCCAGTGGACA
TAAGCCTGTTCGGTTCGTAAGCTGTAATGCAAGTAGCGTATGCGCTCACGCAACTGGTCCAGAACCTTGA
CCGAACGCAGCGGTGGTAACGGCGCAGTGGCGGTTTTCATGGCTTGTTATGACTGTTTTTTTGGGGTACA
GTCTATGCCTCGGGCATCCAAGCAGCAAGCGCGTTACGCCGTGGGTCGATGTTTGATGTTATGGAGCAGC
AACGATGTTACGCAGCAGGGCAGTCGCCCTAAAACAAAGTTAAACATTATGAGGGAAGCGGTGATCGCCG
AAGTATCGACTCAACTATCAGAGGTAGTTGGCGTCATCGAGCGCCATCTCGAACCGACGTTGCTGGCCGT
ACATTTGTACGGCTCCGCAGTGGATGGCGGCCTGAAGCCACACAGTGATATTGATTTGCTGGTTACGGTG
ACCGTAAGGCTTGATGAAACAACGCGGCGAGCTTTGATCAACGACCTTTTGGAAACTTCGGCTTCCCCTG
GAGAGAGCGAGATTCTCCGCGCTGTAGAAGTCACCATTGTTGTGCACGACGACATCATTCCGTGGCGTTA
TCCAGCTAAGCGCGAACTGCAATTTGGAGAATGGCAGCGCAATGACATTCTTGCAGGTATCTTCGAGCCA
GCCACGATCGACATTGATCTGGCTATCTTGCTGACAAAAGCAAGAGAACATAGCGTTGCCTTGGTAGGTC
CAGCGGCGGAGGAACTCTTTGATCCGGTTCCTGAACAGGATCTATTTGAGGCGCTAAATGAAACCTTAAC
GCTATGGAACTCGCCGCCCGACTGGGCTGGCGATGAGCGAAATGTAGTGCTTACGTTGTCCCGCATTTGG
TACAGCGCAGTAACCGGCAAAATCGCGCCGAAGGATGTCGCTGCCGACTGGGCAATGGAGCGCCTGCCGG
CCCAGTATCAGCCCGTCATACTTGAAGCTAGACAGGCTTATCTTGGACAAGAAGAAGATCGCTTGGCCTC
GCGCGCAGATCAGTTGGAAGAATTTGTCCACTACGTGAAAGGCGAGATCACCAAGGTAGTCGGCAAATAA
CCCTCGAGCCACCCATGACCAAAATCCCTTAACGTGAGTTACGCGTCGTTCCACTGAGCGTCAGACCCCG
TAGAAAAGATCAAAGGATCTTCTTGAGATCCTTTTTTTCTGCGCGTAATCTGCTGCTTGCAAACAAAAAA
ACCACCGCTACCAGCGGTGGTTTGTTTGCCGGATCAAGAGCTACCAACTCTTTTTCCGAAGGTAACTGGC
TTCAGCAGAGCGCAGATACCAAATACTGTTCTTCTAGTGTAGCCGTAGTTAGGCCACCACTTCAAGAACT
CTGTAGCACCGCCTACATACCTCGCTCTGCTAATCCTGTTACCAGTGGCTGCTGCCAGTGGCGATAAGTC
GTGTCTTACCGGGTTGGACTCAAGACGATAGTTACCGGATAAGGCGCAGCGGTCGGGCTGAACGGGGGGT
TCGTGCACACAGCCCAGCTTGGAGCGAACGACCTACACCGAACTGAGATACCTACAGCGTGAGCTATGAG
AAAGCGCCACGCTTCCCGAAGGGAGAAAGGCGGACAGGTATCCGGTAAGCGGCAGGGTCGGAACAGGAGA
GCGCACGAGGGAGCTTCCAGGGGGAAACGCCTGGTATCTTTATAGTCCTGTCGGGTTTCGCCACCTCTGA
CTTGAGCGTCGATTTTTGTGATGCTCGTCAGGGGGGCGGAGCCTATGGAAAAACGCCAGCAACGCGGCCT
TTTTACGGTTCCTGGCCTTTTGCTGGCCTTTTGCTCACATGTTCTTTCCTGCGTTATCCCCTGATTCTGT
GGATAACCGTATTACCGCCTTTGAGTGAGCTGATACCGCTCGCCGCAGCCGAACGACCGAGCGCAGCGAG
TCAGTGAGCGAGGAAGCGGAAGAGCGCCCAATACGCAAACCGCCTCTCCCCGCGCGTTGGCCGATTCATT
AATGCAGCTGGCACGACAGGTTTCCCGACTGGAAAGCGGGCAGTGAGCGCAACGCAATTAATACGCGTAC
CGCTAGCCAGGAAGAGTTTGTAGAAACGCAAAAAGGCCATCCGTCAGGATGGCCTTCTGCTTAGTTTGAT
GCCTGGCAGTTTATGGCGGGCGTCCTGCCCGCCACCCTCCGGGCCGTTGCTTCACAACGTTCAAATCCGC
TCCCGGCGGATTTGTCCTACTCAGGAGAGCGTTCACCGACAAACAACAGATAAAACGAAAGGCCCAGTCT
TCCGACTGAGCCTTTCGTTTTATTTGATGCCT
