>Addgene plasmid #82916 | pDONR223_RIT1_p.T76insTDLT | depositor partial sequence | sequence record 157642 | Insert sequence
ATGGATTCTGGAACTCGCCCAGTTGGTAGCTGCTGTAGCAGCCCCGCTGGGCTCTCACGGGAGTACAAAC
TAGTGATGCTGGGTGCTGGTGGTGTAGGGAAGAGTGCCATGACCATGCAGTTCATCAGCCACCGATTCCC
AGAAGATCATGATCCCACCATTGAAGATGCTTATAAGATCAGGATCCGTATTGATGATGAGCCTGCCAAT
CTGGACATTTTGGATACACTTGATACTGCTGGACAGGCAGAGTTTACAGCCATGCGGGACCAGTATATGA
GGGCAGGAGAAGGGTTTATCATCTGTTACTCTATCACGGATCGTCGAAGTTTCCATGAAGTTCGTGAGTT
TAAACAGCTTATTTATCGAGTCCGACGTACTGACGATACACCTGTGGTTCTTGTGGGAAACAAGTCAGAC
CTCAAACAGCTAAGACAGGTCACCAAGGAAGAAGGATTGGCCTTGGCCCGAGAATTCAGCTGTCCCTTTT
TTGAGACATCTGCTGCATACCGCTACTATATTGATGATGTTTTCCATGCCCTTGTACGGGAGATACGTAG
GAAAGAAAAGGAGGCAGTACTGGCCATGGAGAAAAAATCTAAGCCCAAAAACAGTGTATGGAAGAGGCTA
AAATCACCATTCCGGAAGAAGAAAGATTCAGTAACTTGA
